Addgene plasmid #124306: pLC-HA-Nedd8-P2A-Hygro
Purpose: Lentiviral vector for expression of HA tagged Nedd8-P2A-Hygro casette from a CMV promoter
Depositing lab: Eva Gottwein. Depositing organization: Northwestern University. Publication: Genome-wide CRISPR screens reveal genetic mediators of cereblon modulator toxicity in primary effusion lymphoma. Patil A, Manzano M, Gottwein E. Blood Adv. 2019 Jul 23;3(14):2105-2117. doi: 10.1182/bloodadvances.2019031732. PubMed 31300418.
Backbone
  Vector backbone: pLCE
  Total vector size (bp): 7818
  Vector type: Mammalian Expression, Lentiviral
  Selectable markers: Hygromycin
Growth in bacteria
  Bacterial resistance: Ampicillin, 100 μg/mL
  Growth temperature: 37°C
  Growth strain: NEB Stable
  Copy number: High Copy
Gene/Insert
  Gene/Insert name: Nedd8
  Species: H. sapiens (human)
  Insert size (bp): 240
  Entrez Gene: NEDD8 (a.k.a. NEDD-8)
  Promoter: CMV
  Tag / fusion protein: HA (N terminal on insert)
  Cloning method: Gibson Cloning
  Sequencing primers: 5′ -; 3′ -
Resource information
  A portion of this plasmid was derived from a plasmid made by: Nedd8 cDNA was PCR amplified from Addgene plasmid 18711
Terms and licenses: Academic/Nonprofit Terms; Industry Terms: Not Available to Industry
How to cite: pLC-HA-Nedd8-P2A-Hygro was a gift from Eva Gottwein (Addgene plasmid # 124306 ; http://n2t.net/addgene:124306 ; RRID:Addgene_124306)
