[The description below was written by a language model from this plasmid's Addgene catalogue record and pLannotate feature annotations shown in this document.]
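Description:
pLC-HA-Nedd8-P2A-Hygro is an HIV-1-based lentiviral expression plasmid of about 7.8 kb, built on the pLCE backbone for delivering human NEDD8 into mammalian cells. It is propagated in E. coli through a high-copy ColE1/pUC-type origin and an ampicillin resistance gene. The viral genome is transcribed in packaging cells from a CMV enhancer/promoter fused to a truncated 5' LTR. This is followed by the Ψ packaging signal with a gag fragment, the Rev response element for Rev-dependent nuclear export of the genomic RNA, and the cPPT/CTS element, which aids nuclear import of the reverse-transcribed genome. The downstream end carries a nef fragment and a second truncated LTR annotation that corresponds to the 3' LTR region.

The payload is driven by an internal CMV enhancer/promoter. A short HA annotation (27 nt, consistent with a single epitope although it was matched to a 3xHA reference) sits directly upstream of the 240 bp NEDD8 coding sequence, giving an N-terminally HA-tagged protein. According to the catalogue entry, this is linked through a P2A self-cleaving peptide to a hygromycin resistance gene. The P2A itself is not annotated, but a gap between NEDD8 and the HygR coding sequence (which spans the plasmid numbering origin) would accommodate it. A single transcript therefore yields both tagged NEDD8 and the selection marker as separate polypeptides, so hygromycin-resistant transduced cells should also express the transgene. A loxP site and a WPRE, which enhances transcript stability and expression, follow the cassette.

NEDD8 is a ubiquitin-like modifier whose conjugation to cullins activates cullin-RING E3 ligases. The plasmid is suited to stable expression and HA-based detection of NEDD8, and it was deposited with a study of genetic mediators of cereblon modulator toxicity in primary effusion lymphoma.
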