Features (pLannotate 1.2.2; 23 found; start..end, strand, type, name):
   1043..1076    +  protein_bind   loxP: Cre-mediated recombination occurs in the 8-bp core sequence (GCATACAT). Cre recombinase
   1109..1132    +  misc_feature   MCS (fragment): pBluescript multiple cloning site
   1132..1720    +  misc_feature   WPRE: woodchuck hepatitis virus posttranscriptional regulatory element
   1721..1740    +  misc_feature   MCS (fragment): pBluescript multiple cloning site
   1742..2242    +  CDS            nef (fragment): NEF_HV1LA - Experimental evidence at protein level: Swiss-Prot protein existence level 1. Extracellular Nef protein targets CD4(+) T-lymphocytes for apoptosis by interacting with CXCR4 surface receptors. From Human immunodeficiency virus type 1 group M subtype B (isolate Lai) (HIV-1).
   2249..2429    +  LTR            5' LTR (truncated): truncated 5' long terminal repeat (LTR) from HIV-1
   2491..3079    -  rep_origin     ori: high-copy-number ColE1/pMB1/pBR322/pUC origin of replication
   3250..4110    -  CDS            AmpR: β-lactamase; bla; confers resistance to ampicillin, carbenicillin, and related antibiotics
   4111..4215    -  promoter       AmpR promoter: bla
   4274..4326    -  misc_feature   bom (fragment): basis of mobility region from pBR322
   4481..4860    +  enhancer       CMV enhancer: human cytomegalovirus immediate early enhancer
   4861..5060    +  promoter       CMV promoter: human cytomegalovirus (CMV) immediate early promoter
   5078..5258    +  LTR            5' LTR (truncated): truncated 5' long terminal repeat (LTR) from HIV-1
   5305..5430    +  misc_feature   HIV-1 Ψ: packaging signal of human immunodeficiency virus type 1
   5414..5752    +  CDS            HIV-1 gag (fragment): gag protein from human immunodeficiency virus 1; gag
   5927..6160    +  misc_feature   RRE: The Rev response element (RRE) of HIV-1 allows for Rev-dependent mRNA export from the nucleus to the cytoplasm.
   6537..6637    +  CDS            Rev (fragment): human immunodeficiency virus 1 (HIV-1) Rev protein; rev; enhances nuclear export of unspliced and incompletely spliced viral mRNAs
   6687..6804    +  misc_feature   cPPT/CTS: central polypurine tract and central termination sequence of HIV-1
   6929..7232    +  enhancer       CMV enhancer: human cytomegalovirus immediate early enhancer
   7233..7436    +  promoter       CMV promoter: human cytomegalovirus (CMV) immediate early promoter
   7484..7510    +  CDS            3xHA (fragment): three tandem HA epitope tags
   7511..7750    +  CDS            NEDD8 (sequence partly withheld): NEDD8_HUMAN - Experimental evidence at protein level: Swiss-Prot protein existence level 1. Ubiquitin-like protein which plays an important role in cell cycle control and embryogenesis. Covalent attachment to its substrates requires prior activation by the E1 complex UBE1C-APPBP1 and linkage to the E2 enzyme UBE2M. Attachment of NEDD8 to cullins activates their associated E3 ubiquitin ligase activity, and thus promotes polyubiquitination and proteasomal degradation of cyclins and other regulatory proteins. From Homo sapiens (Human).
   7816..1023    +  CDS            HygR (fragment) (across the origin): aminoglycoside phosphotransferase from E. coli; aph(4)-Ia; confers resistance to hygromycin
>Addgene plasmid #124306 | pLC-HA-Nedd8-P2A-Hygro | addgene full sequence | sequence record 242549 | Addgene NGS Result
AAAAAGCCTGAACTCACCGCGACGTCTGTCGAGAAGTTTCTGATCGAAAAGTTCGACAGCGTCTCCGACC
TGATGCAGCTCTCGGAGGGCGAAGAATCTCGTGCTTTCAGCTTCGATGTAGGAGGGCGTGGATATGTCCT
GCGGGTAAATAGCTGCGCCGATGGTTTCTACAAAGATCGTTATGTTTATCGGCACTTTGCATCGGCCGCG
CTCCCGATTCCGGAAGTGCTTGACATTGGGGAATTCAGCGAGAGCCTGACCTATTGCATCTCCCGCCGTG
CACAGGGTGTCACGTTGCAAGACCTGCCTGAAACCGAACTGCCCGCTGTTCTGCAGCCGGTCGCGGAGGC
CATGGATGCGATCGCTGCGGCCGATCTTAGCCAGACGAGCGGGTTCGGCCCATTCGGACCGCAAGGAATC
GGTCAATACACTACATGGCGTGATTTCATATGCGCGATTGCTGATCCCCATGTGTATCACTGGCAAACTG
TGATGGACGACACCGTCAGTGCGTCCGTCGCGCAGGCTCTCGATGAGCTGATGCTTTGGGCCGAGGACTG
CCCCGAAGTCCGGCACCTCGTGCACGCGGATTTCGGCTCCAACAATGTCCTGACGGACAATGGCCGCATA
ACAGCGGTCATTGACTGGAGCGAGGCGATGTTCGGGGATTCCCAATACGAGGTCGCCAACATCTTCTTCT
GGAGGCCGTGGTTGGCTTGTATGGAGCAGCAGACGCGCTACTTCGAGCGGAGGCATCCGGAGCTTGCAGG
ATCGCCGCGGCTCCGGGCGTATATGCTCCGCATTGGTCTTGACCAACTCTATCAGAGCTTGGTTGACGGC
AATTTCGATGATGCAGCTTGGGCGCAGGGTCGATGCGACGCAATCGTCCGATCCGGAGCCGGGACTGTCG
GGCGTACACAAATCGCCCGCAGAAGCGCGGCCGTCTGGACCGATGGCTGTGTAGAAGTACTCGCCGATAG
TGGAAACCGACGCCCCAGCACTCGTCCGAGGGCAAAGGAATAGGAATTCGTCGAGGGACCTAATAACTTC
GTATAGCATACATTATACGAAGTTATACATGTTTAAGGGTTCCGGTTCCACTAGGTACAATTCGATATCA
AGCTTATCGATAATCAACCTCTGGATTACAAAATTTGTGAAAGATTGACTGGTATTCTTAACTATGTTGC
TCCTTTTACGCTATGTGGATACGCTGCTTTAATGCCTTTGTATCATGCTATTGCTTCCCGTATGGCTTTC
ATTTTCTCCTCCTTGTATAAATCCTGGTTGCTGTCTCTTTATGAGGAGTTGTGGCCCGTTGTCAGGCAAC
GTGGCGTGGTGTGCACTGTGTTTGCTGACGCAACCCCCACTGGTTGGGGCATTGCCACCACCTGTCAGCT
CCTTTCCGGGACTTTCGCTTTCCCCCTCCCTATTGCCACGGCGGAACTCATCGCCGCCTGCCTTGCCCGC
TGCTGGACAGGGGCTCGGCTGTTGGGCACTGACAATTCCGTGGTGTTGTCGGGGAAATCATCGTCCTTTC
CTTGGCTGCTCGCCTGTGTTGCCACCTGGATTCTGCGCGGGACGTCCTTCTGCTACGTCCCTTCGGCCCT
CAATCCAGCGGACCTTCCTTCCCGCGGCCTGCTGCCGGCTCTGCGGCCTCTTCCGCGTCTTCGCCTTCGC
CCTCAGACGAGTCGGATCTCCCTTTGGGCCGCCTCCCCGCATCGATACCGTCGACCTCGATCGAGACCTA
GAAAAACATGGAGCAATCACAAGTAGCAATACAGCAGCTACCAATGCTGATTGTGCCTGGCTAGAAGCAC
AAGAGGAGGAGGAGGTGGGTTTTCCAGTCACACCTCAGGTACCTTTAAGACCAATGACTTACAAGGCAGC
TGTAGATCTTAGCCACTTTTTAAAAGAAAAGGGGGGACTGGAAGGGCTAATTCACTCCCAACGAAGACAA
GATATCCTTGATCTGTGGATCTACCACACACAAGGCTACTTCCCTGATTGGCAGAACTACACACCAGGGC
CAGGGATCAGATATCCACTGACCTTTGGATGGTGCTACAAGCTAGTACCAGTTGAGCAAGAGAAGGTAGA
AGAAGCCAATGAAGGAGAGAACACCCGCTTGTTACACCCTGTGAGCCTGCATGGGATGGATGACCCGGAG
AGAGAAGTATTAGAGTGGAGGTTTGACAGCCGCCTAGCATTTCATCACATGGCCCGAGAGCTGCATCCGG
ACTGTACTGGGTCTCTCTGGTTAGACCAGATCTGAGCCTGGGAGCTCTCTGGCTAACTAGGGAACCCACT
GCTTAAGCCTCAATAAAGCTTGCCTTGAGTGCTTCAAGTAGTGTGTGCCCGTCTGTTGTGTGACTCTGGT
AACTAGAGATCCCTCAGACCCTTTTAGTCAGTGTGGAAAATCTCTAGCAGCATGTGAGCAAAAGGCCAGC
AAAAGGCCAGGAACCGTAAAAAGGCCGCGTTGCTGGCGTTTTTCCATAGGCTCCGCCCCCCTGACGAGCA
TCACAAAAATCGACGCTCAAGTCAGAGGTGGCGAAACCCGACAGGACTATAAAGATACCAGGCGTTTCCC
CCTGGAAGCTCCCTCGTGCGCTCTCCTGTTCCGACCCTGCCGCTTACCGGATACCTGTCCGCCTTTCTCC
CTTCGGGAAGCGTGGCGCTTTCTCATAGCTCACGCTGTAGGTATCTCAGTTCGGTGTAGGTCGTTCGCTC
CAAGCTGGGCTGTGTGCACGAACCCCCCGTTCAGCCCGACCGCTGCGCCTTATCCGGTAACTATCGTCTT
GAGTCCAACCCGGTAAGACACGACTTATCGCCACTGGCAGCAGCCACTGGTAACAGGATTAGCAGAGCGA
GGTATGTAGGCGGTGCTACAGAGTTCTTGAAGTGGTGGCCTAACTACGGCTACACTAGAAGAACAGTATT
TGGTATCTGCGCTCTGCTGAAGCCAGTTACCTTCGGAAAAAGAGTTGGTAGCTCTTGATCCGGCAAACAA
ACCACCGCTGGTAGCGGTGGTTTTTTTGTTTGCAAGCAGCAGATTACGCGCAGAAAAAAAGGATCTCAAG
AAGATCCTTTGATCTTTTCTACGGGGTCTGACGCTCAGTGGAACGAAAACTCACGTTAAGGGATTTTGGT
CATGAGATTATCAAAAAGGATCTTCACCTAGATCCTTTTAAATTAAAAATGAAGTTTTAAATCAATCTAA
AGTATATATGAGTAAACTTGGTCTGACAGTTACCAATGCTTAATCAGTGAGGCACCTATCTCAGCGATCT
GTCTATTTCGTTCATCCATAGTTGCCTGACTCCCCGTCGTGTAGATAACTACGATACGGGAGGGCTTACC
ATCTGGCCCCAGTGCTGCAATGATACCGCGAGACCCACGCTCACCGGCTCCAGATTTATCAGCAATAAAC
CAGCCAGCCGGAAGGGCCGAGCGCAGAAGTGGTCCTGCAACTTTATCCGCCTCCATCCAGTCTATTAATT
GTTGCCGGGAAGCTAGAGTAAGTAGTTCGCCAGTTAATAGTTTGCGCAACGTTGTTGCCATTGCTACAGG
CATCGTGGTGTCACGCTCGTCGTTTGGTATGGCTTCATTCAGCTCCGGTTCCCAACGATCAAGGCGAGTT
ACATGATCCCCCATGTTGTGCAAAAAAGCGGTTAGCTCCTTCGGTCCTCCGATCGTTGTCAGAAGTAAGT
TGGCCGCAGTGTTATCACTCATGGTTATGGCAGCACTGCATAATTCTCTTACTGTCATGCCATCCGTAAG
ATGCTTTTCTGTGACTGGTGAGTACTCAACCAAGTCATTCTGAGAATAGTGTATGCGGCGACCGAGTTGC
TCTTGCCCGGCGTCAATACGGGATAATACCGCGCCACATAGCAGAACTTTAAAAGTGCTCATCATTGGAA
AACGTTCTTCGGGGCGAAAACTCTCAAGGATCTTACCGCTGTTGAGATCCAGTTCGATGTAACCCACTCG
TGCACCCAACTGATCTTCAGCATCTTTTACTTTCACCAGCGTTTCTGGGTGAGCAAAAACAGGAAGGCAA
AATGCCGCAAAAAAGGGAATAAGGGCGACACGGAAATGTTGAATACTCATACTCTTCCTTTTTCAATATT
ATTGAAGCATTTATCAGGGTTATTGTCTCATGAGCGGATACATATTTGAATGTATTTAGAAAAATAAACA
AATAGGGGTTCCGCGCACATTTCCCCGAAAAGTGCCACCTGACGTCGACGGATCGGGAGATCTCCCGATC
CCCTATGGTGCACTCTCAGTACAATCTGCTCTGATGCCGCATAGTTAAGCCAGTATCTGCTCCCTGCTTG
TGTGTTGGAGGTCGCTGAGTAGTGCGCGAGCAAAATTTAAGCTACAACAAGGCAAGGCTTGACCGACAAT
TGCATGAAGAATCTGCTTAGGGTTAGGCGTTTTGCGCTGCTTCGCGATGTACGGGCCAGATATACGCGTT
GACATTGATTATTGACTAGTTATTAATAGTAATCAATTACGGGGTCATTAGTTCATAGCCCATATATGGA
GTTCCGCGTTACATAACTTACGGTAAATGGCCCGCCTGGCTGACCGCCCAACGACCCCCGCCCATTGACG
TCAATAATGACGTATGTTCCCATAGTAACGCCAATAGGGACTTTCCATTGACGTCAATGGGTGGAGTATT
TACGGTAAACTGCCCACTTGGCAGTACATCAAGTGTATCATATGCCAAGTACGCCCCCTATTGACGTCAA
TGACGGTAAATGGCCCGCCTGGCATTATGCCCAGTACATGACCTTATGGGACTTTCCTACTTGGCAGTAC
ATCTACGTATTAGTCATCGCTATTACCATGGTGATGCGGTTTTGGCAGTACATCAATGGGCGTGGATAGC
GGTTTGACTCACGGGGATTTCCAAGTCTCCACCCCATTGACGTCAATGGGAGTTTGTTTTGGCACCAAAA
TCAACGGGACTTTCCAAAATGTCGTAACAACTCCGCCCCATTGACGCAAATGGGCGGTAGGCGTGTACGG
TGGGAGGTCTATATAAGCAGCGCGTTTTGCCTGTACTGGGTCTCTCTGGTTAGACCAGATCTGAGCCTGG
GAGCTCTCTGGCTAACTAGGGAACCCACTGCTTAAGCCTCAATAAAGCTTGCCTTGAGTGCTTCAAGTAG
TGTGTGCCCGTCTGTTGTGTGACTCTGGTAACTAGAGATCCCTCAGACCCTTTTAGTCAGTGTGGAAAAT
CTCTAGCAGTGGCGCCCGAACAGGGACTTGAAAGCGAAAGGGAAACCAGAGGAGCTCTCTCGACGCAGGA
CTCGGCTTGCTGAAGCGCGCACGGCAAGAGGCGAGGGGCGGCGACTGGTGAGTACGCCAAAAATTTTGAC
TAGCGGAGGCTAGAAGGAGAGAGATGGGTGCGAGAGCGTCAGTATTAAGCGGGGGAGAATTAGATCGCGA
TGGGAAAAAATTCGGTTAAGGCCAGGGGGAAAGAAAAAATATAAATTAAAACATATAGTATGGGCAAGCA
GGGAGCTAGAACGATTCGCAGTTAATCCTGGCCTGTTAGAAACATCAGAAGGCTGTAGACAAATACTGGG
ACAGCTACAACCATCCCTTCAGACAGGATCAGAAGAACTTAGATCATTATATAATACAGTAGCAACCCTC
TATTGTGTGCATCAAAGGATAGAGATAAAAGACACCAAGGAAGCTTTAGACAAGATAGAGGAAGAGCAAA
ACAAAAGTAAGACCACCGCACAGCAAGCGGCCGGCCGCTGATCTTCAGACCTGGAGGAGGAGATATGAGG
GACAATTGGAGAAGTGAATTATATAAATATAAAGTAGTAAAAATTGAACCATTAGGAGTAGCACCCACCA
AGGCAAAGAGAAGAGTGGTGCAGAGAGAAAAAAGAGCAGTGGGAATAGGAGCTTTGTTCCTTGGGTTCTT
GGGAGCAGCAGGAAGCACTATGGGCGCAGCGTCAATGACGCTGACGGTACAGGCCAGACAATTATTGTCT
GGTATAGTGCAGCAGCAGAACAATTTGCTGAGGGCTATTGAGGCGCAACAGCATCTGTTGCAACTCACAG
TCTGGGGCATCAAGCAGCTCCAGGCAAGAATCCTGGCTGTGGAAAGATACCTAAAGGATCAACAGCTCCT
GGGGATTTGGGGTTGCTCTGGAAAACTCATTTGCACCACTGCTGTGCCTTGGAATGCTAGTTGGAGTAAT
AAATCTCTGGAACAGATTTGGAATCACACGACCTGGATGGAGTGGGACAGAGAAATTAACAATTACACAA
GCTTAATACACTCCTTAATTGAAGAATCGCAAAACCAGCAAGAAAAGAATGAACAAGAATTATTGGAATT
AGATAAATGGGCAAGTTTGTGGAATTGGTTTAACATAACAAATTGGCTGTGGTATATAAAATTATTCATA
ATGATAGTAGGAGGCTTGGTAGGTTTAAGAATAGTTTTTGCTGTACTTTCTATAGTGAATAGAGTTAGGC
AGGGATATTCACCATTATCGTTTCAGACCCACCTCCCAACCCCGAGGGGACCCGACAGGCCCGAAGGAAT
AGAAGAAGAAGGTGGAGAGAGAGACAGAGACAGATCCATTCGATTAGTGAACGGATCGGCACTGCGTGCG
CCAATTCTGCAGACAAATGGCAGTATTCATCCACAATTTTAAAAGAAAAGGGGGGATTGGGGGGTACAGT
GCAGGGGAAAGAATAGTAGACATAATAGCAACAGACATACAAACTAAAGAATTACAAAAACAAATTACAA
AAATTCAAAATTTTCGGGTTTATTACAGGGACAGCAGAGATCCAGTTTGGTTAGTACCGGGCCCGAGAGT
TAATTAATTAGTTATTAATAGTAATCAATTACGGGGTCATTAGTTCATAGCCCATATATGGAGTTCCGCG
TTACATAACTTACGGTAAATGGCCCGCCTGGCTGACCGCCCAACGACCCCCGCCCATTGACGTCAATAAT
GACGTATGTTCCCATAGTAACGCCAATAGGGACTTTCCATTGACGTCAATGGGTGGAGTATTTACGGTAA
ACTGCCCACTTGGCAGTACATCAAGTGTATCATATGCCAAGTACGCCCCCTATTGACGTCAATGACGGTA
AATGGCCCGCCTGGCATTATGCCCAGTACATGACCTTATGGGACTTTCCTACTTGGCAGTACATCTACGT
ATTAGTCATCGCTATTACCATGGTGATGCGGTTTTGGCAGTACATCAATGGGCGTGGATAGCGGTTTGAC
TCACGGGGATTTCCAAGTCTCCACCCCATTGACGTCAATGGGAGTTTGTTTTGGCACCAAAATCAACGGG
ACTTTCCAAAATGTCGTAACAACTCCGCCCCATTGACGCAAATGGGCGGTAGGCGTGTACGGTGGGAGGT
CTATATAAGCAGAGCTGGTTTAGTGAACCGTCAGATCCGCTAGCGCTACCGGTCGCCACCATGTACCCAT
ACGATGTTCCAGATTACGCT
[225 nt withheld, positions 7511-7735]
GGTGGTCTTAGGCAGGGATCCGGCGCAACAAACTTCTCTCTGCTGAAACAAGCCGGAGATGTCGAAGAGA
ATCCTGGACCG
